>Addgene plasmid #211162 | pBiT3.1-C_WDR13:1-485 | addgene full sequence | sequence record 425861 | Addgene NGS Result
AAGACGCGTTAATTAAGACGTCGGCAGTGAAAAAAATGCTTTATTTGTGAAATTTGTGATGCTATTGCTT
TATTTGTAACCATTATAAGCTGCAATAAACAAGTTAACAACAACAATTGCATTCATTTTATGTTTCAGGT
TCAGGGGGAGGTGTGGGAGGTTTTTTAAAGCAAGTAAAACCTCTACAAATGTGGTATGGCTGATTATGAT
CCGCGGCCGCAATACGTCGACGTTATCAGCTGACTTCGTACGAGAGCCTAGGATTATGGCGCGCCACTAG
TTATTAATAGTAATCAATTACGGGGTCATTAGTTCATAGCCCATATATGGAGTTCCGCGTTACATAACTT
ACGGTAAATGGCCCGCCTGGCTGACCGCCCAACGACCCCCGCCCATTGACGTCAATAATGACGTATGTTC
CCATAGTAACGCCAATAGGGACTTTCCATTGACGTCAATGGGTGGAGTATTTACGGTAAACTGCCCACTT
GGCAGTACATCAAGTGTATCATATGCCAAGTCCGCCCCCTATTGACGTCAATGACGGTAAATGGCCCGCC
TGGCATTATGCCCAGTACATGACCTTACGGGACTTTCCTACTTGGCAGTACATCTACGTATTAGTCATCG
CTATTACCATGGTGATGCGGTTTTGGCAGTACACCAATGGGCGTGGATAGCGGTTTGACTCACGGGGATT
TCCAAGTCTCCACCCCATTGACGTCAATGGGAGTTTGTTTTGGCACCAAAATCAACGGGACTTTCCAAAA
TGTCGTAATAACCCCGCCCCGTTGACGCAAATGGGCGGTAGGCGTGTACGGTGGGAGGTCTATATAAGCA
GAGCTGGTTTAGTGAACCGTCAGATCACTAGAATCTTTATTGCGGTAGTTTATCACAGTTAAATTGCTAA
CGCAGTCAGTGCTTCTGACACAACAGTCTCGAACTTAAGCTGCAGAAGTTGGTCGTGAGGCACTGGGCAG
GTAAGTATCAAGGTTACAAGACAGGTTTAAGGAGACCAATAGAAACTGGGCTTGTCGAGACAGAGAAGAC
TCTTGCGTTTCTGATAGGCACCTATTGGTCTTACTGACATCCACTTTGCCTTTCTCTCCACAGGTGTCCA
CTCCCAGTTCAATTACAGCTCTTAAGGCTAGAGTATTAATACGACTCACTATAGGGGCGATCGCAACAAG
CTTCGGGAAGATCTGGAGCTAGCGGCGGGGGATCCGGTGGGAATTCGACACCATGGCCGCGGTGTGGCAG
CAAGTCTTAGCGGTGGACGCCAGATATAATGCGTATCGCACACCGACTTTTCCCCAATTTCGTACGCAAT
ATATCAGGCGTCGCTCACAGCTCCTGAGGGAAAATGCAAAGGCGGGACATCCGCCAGCACTCAGGAGACA
ATACCTCAGGTTGCGCGGTCAACTTTTGGGTCAACGCTACGGTCCGCTGTCTGAGCCGGGATCGGCGCGC
GCTTATTCTAATTCAATCGTCCGCTCGAGTAGGACCACGTTGGATCGTATGGAGGATTTCGAGGATGACC
CGAGGGCTTTGGGTGCGCGTGGACACCGTCGTTCGGTTTCCCGCGGTTCATACCAATTGCAAGCTCAAAT
GAACAGAGCCGTCTATGAGGATAGGCCCCCCGGCTCGGTTGTTCCCACTTCGGCTGCGGAAGCGAGTCGT
GCGATGGCTGGTGACACGTCGTTGTCAGAAAACTACGCCTTTGCGGGTATGTATCACGTTTTCGACCAAC
ATGTAGATGAGGCAGTTCCCCGTGTGAGATTTGCCAACGACGACAGACACCGCCTTGCGTGTTGTTCTCT
TGATGGTTCGATAAGCCTCTGCCAATTGGTTCCAGCTCCTCCCACTGTACTCAGGGTACTCAGAGGTCAT
ACGAGAGGTGTCTCCGACTTTGCATGGTCTCTTTCTAACGATATCCTTGTTTCAACGTCGCTCGATGCTA
CTATGCGTATATGGGCTTCAGAGGACGGCAGATGCATTCGTGAGATCCCCGACCCGGATTCAGCCGAGCT
TCTGTGCTGCACCTTTCAACCCGTCAACAATAATCTTACGGTCGTAGGCAACGCCAAACATAATGTACAT
GTTATGAACATTTCGACAGGTAAGAAAGTTAAGGGAGGCTCCTCTAAGCTCACTGGTCGTGTACTCGCCC
TGTCGTTCGACGCCCCTGGACGTCTTCTCTGGGCCGGCGACGACCGCGGATCGGTGTTTAGCTTTCTCTT
TGATATGGCCACCGGCAAATTGACCAAGGCTAAGAGACTTGTGGTTCACGAGGGTTCACCAGTCACGAGT
ATAAGCGCGAGATCCTGGGTCTCCAGAGAGGCAAGGGACCCGTCACTTCTGATTAACGCGTGCCTGAATA
AATTGCTCCTTTATAGGGTGGTAGACAATGAGGGCACGTTGCAGTTGAAGCGTTCCTTTCCTATCGAGCA
GAGCTCACATCCCGTGCGCTCGATCTTTTGCCCCCTTATGTCGTTTCGTCAAGGAGCCTGCGTGGTGACA
GGTTCGGAAGATATGTGCGTCCATTTCTTCGATGTTGAGCGCGCAGCAAAAGCGGCGGTGAATAAGCTGC
AAGGCCACAGTGCTCCCGTACTGGACGTGTCGTTCAATTGCGATGAGTCGCTCTTGGCGAGTTCGGACGC
CAGTGGTATGGTCATCGTCTGGAGGCGGGAGCAGAAGGGCTCGAGCGGTGGGAGCTCCGGTGTGAGCGGC
TGGCGGCTGTTCAAGAAGATTAGCTAAGTTTAAACGGCCGCGACTCTAGACTGCAGGCATGCAAGCTGAT
TTGGCTGCTGCCACCGCTGAGCAAGGCCGCTTCGAGCAGACATGATAAGATACATTGATGAGTTTGGACA
AACCACAACTAGAATGCAGTGAAAAAAATGCTTTATTTGTGAAATTTGTGATGCTATTGCTTTATTTGTA
ACCATTATAAGCTGCAATAAACAAGTTAACAACAACAATTGCATTCATTTTATGTTTCAGGTTCAGGGGG
AGATGTGGGAGGTTTTTTTAAGCAAGTAAAACCTCTACAAATGTGGTAAAATCTTAATTAAGACTTCTAA
TATAACTTCGTATAGCATACATTATACGAAGTTATGGTTCCACTGTTGACAATTAATCATCGGCATAGTA
TATCGGCATAGTATAATACGACAAGGTGAGGAACTAAACCCAGGAGGCAGATCATGATTGAACAAGATGG
ATTGCACGCAGGTTCTCCGGCCGCTTGGGTGGAGAGGCTATTCGGCTATGACTGGGCACAACAGACAATC
GGCTGCTCTGATGCCGCCGTGTTCCGGCTGTCAGCGCAGGGGCGCCCGGTTCTTTTTGTCAAGACCGACC
TGTCCGGTGCCCTGAATGAACTGCAGGACGAGGCAGCGCGGCTATCGTGGCTGGCCACGACGGGCGTTCC
TTGCGCAGCTGTGCTCGACGTTGTCACTGAAGCGGGAAGGGACTGGCTGCTATTGGGCGAAGTGCCGGGG
CAGGATCTCCTGTCATCTCACCTTGCTCCTGCCGAGAAAGTATCCATCATGGCTGATGCAATGCGGCGGC
TGCATACGCTTGATCCGGCTACCTGCCCATTCGACCACCAAGCGAAACATCGCATCGAGCGAGCACGTAC
TCGGATGGAAGCCGGTCTTGTCGATCAGGATGATCTGGACGAAGAGCATCAGGGGCTCGCGCCAGCCGAA
CTGTTCGCCAGGCTCAAGGCGCGCATGCCCGACGGCGAGGATCTCGTCGTGACCCATGGCGATGCCTGCT
TGCCGAATATCATGGTGGAAAATGGCCGCTTTTCTGGATTCATCGACTGTGGCCGGCTGGGTGTGGCGGA
CCGCTATCAGGACATAGCGTTGGCTACCCGTGATATTGCTGAAGAGCTTGGCGGCGAATGGGCTGACCGC
TTCCTCGTGCTTTACGGTATCGCCGCTCCCGATTCGCAGCGCATCGCCTTCTATCGCCTTCTTGACGAGT
TCTTCTGATTCGAAATGACCGACCAAGCGACGCCCAACCGGTATCAGCTCACTCAAAGGCGGTAATACGG
TTATCCACAGAATCAGGGGATAACGCAGGAAAGAACATGTGAGCAAAAGGCCAGCAAAAGGCCAGGAACC
GTAAAAAGGCCGCGTTGCTGGCGTTTTTCCATAGGCTCCGCCCCCCTGACGAGCATCACAAAAATCGACG
CTCAAGTCAGAGGTGGCGAAACCCGACAGGACTATAAAGATACCAGGCGTTTCCCCCTGGAAGCTCCCTC
GTGCGCTCTCCTGTTCCGACCCTGCCGCTTACCGGATACCTGTCCGCCTTTCTCCCTTCGGGAAGCGTGG
CGCTTTCTCATAGCTCACGCTGTAGGTATCTCAGTTCGGTGTAGGTCGTTCGCTCCAAGCTGGGCTGTGT
GCACGAACCCCCCGTTCAGCCCGACCGCTGCGCCTTATCCGGTAACTATCGTCTTGAGTCCAACCCGGTA
AGACACGACTTATCGCCACTGGCAGCAGCCACTGGTAACAGGATTAGCAGAGCGAGGTATGTAGGCGGTG
CTACAGAGTTCTTGAAGTGGTGGCCTAACTACGGCTACACTAGAAGGACAGTATTTGGTATCTGCGCTCT
GCTGAAGCCAGTTACCTTCGGAAAAAGAGTTGGTAGCTCTTGATCCGGCAAACAAACCACCGCTGGTAGC
GGTGGTTTTTTTGTTTGCAAGCAGCAGATTACGCGCAGAAAAAAAGGATTTCAAGAAGATCCTTTGATCT
TTTCTACGGGGTCTGACGCTCAGTGGAACGAAAACTCACGTTAAGGGATTTTGGTCATGAGATTATCAAA
AAGGATCTTCACCTAGATCCTTTTATAGTCCGGAATCGTCACACAAAAAACCAACACACAGATGTAATGA
AAATAAAGATATTTTATTGCGGCCATCGTGATGGCTAGAGTTTAGCCCTCCCACACATAACCAGAGGGCA
GCAATTCACGAATCCCAACTGCCGTCGGCTGTCCATCACTGTCCTTCACTATGGCTTTGATCCCAGGATG
CAGATCGAGAAGCACCTGTCGGCACCGTCCGCAGGGGCTCAAGATGCCCCTGTTCTCATTTCCGATCGCG
ACGATACAAGTCAGGTTGCCAGCTGCCGCAGCAGCAGCAGTGCCCAGCACCACGAGTTCTGCACAAGGTC
CCCCAGTAAAATGATATACATTGACACCAGTGAAGATGCGGCCGTCGCTAGAGAGAGCTGCGCTGGCGAC
GCTGTAGTCTTCAGAGATGGGGATGCTGTTGATTGTAGCCGTTGCTCTTTCAATGAGGGTGGATTCTTCT
TGAGACAAAGGCTTGGCCATGGTGGCGCTAGTGTCAGAAGAATCGAGCTTTTTGCAAAAGCCTAGGCCTC
CAAAAAAGCCTCCTCACTACTTCTGGAATAGCTCAGAGGCCGAGGCGGCCTCGGCCTCTGCATAAATAAA
AAAAATTAGTCAGCCATGGGGCGGAGAATGGGCGGAACTGGGCGGAGTTAGGGGCGGGATGGGCGGAGTT
AGGGGCGGGACTATGGTTGCTGACTAATTGAGATGCATGCTTTGCATACTTCTGCCTGCTGGGGAGCCTG
GGGACTTTCCACACCTGGTTGCTGACTAATTGAGATGCATGCTTTGCATACTTCTGCCTGCTGGGGAGCC
TGGGGACTTTCCACACCCTAACTGACACACATTCCACAGCTGGTTCTTTCCGCCTCAGAAGGTACCTAAC
CAAGTTCCTCTTTCAGAGGTTATTTCAGGCCATGGTGCTGCGC
Features (pLannotate 1.2.2; 17 found; start..end, strand, type, name):
     24..105     -  polyA_signal   SV40 poly(A) signal: SV40 polyadenylation signal
    128..211     -  CDS            large T antigen (fragment): large T antigen from SV40 (simian virus 40)
    276..641     +  enhancer       CMV enhancer: human cytomegalovirus immediate early enhancer
    643..842     +  promoter       CMV promoter: human cytomegalovirus (CMV) immediate early promoter
    981..1113    +  intron         chimeric intron: chimera between introns from human β-globin and immunoglobulin heavy chain genes
   1157..1175    +  promoter       T7 promoter: promoter for bacteriophage T7 RNA polymerase
   1243..2697    +  CDS            WDR13: WDR13_HUMAN - Experimental evidence at protein level: Swiss-Prot protein existence level 1. From Homo sapiens (Human).
   2793..2820    +  CDS            SET1 (fragment): solubility-enhancement tag derived from T7 phage gene 10B
   2846..2967    -  polyA_signal   SV40 poly(A) signal: SV40 polyadenylation signal
   2990..3058    -  CDS            large T antigen (fragment): large T antigen from SV40 (simian virus 40)
   3082..3115    +  protein_bind   loxP: Cre-mediated recombination occurs in the 8-bp core sequence (GCATACAT). Cre recombinase
   3125..3172    +  promoter       EM7 promoter: synthetic bacterial promoter&nbsp
   3204..3995    +  CDS            neo: KKA2_KLEPN - Also known as kan, nptII. Experimental evidence at protein level: Swiss-Prot protein existence level 1. Resistance to kanamycin, neomycin, paromomycin, ribostamycin, butirosin and gentamicin B. From Klebsiella pneumoniae.
   4156..4744    -  rep_origin     ori: high-copy-number ColE1/pMB1/pBR322/pUC origin of replication
   4870..4918    -  polyA_signal   poly(A) signal: synthetic polyadenylation signal
   4942..5340    -  CDS            BSD: blasticidin S deaminase; Aspergillus terreus BSD; confers resistance to blasticidin
   5371..5728    -  promoter       SV40 promoter: SV40 enhancer and early promoter
