[The description below was written by a language model from this plasmid's Addgene catalogue record and pLannotate feature annotations shown in this document.]
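Description:
pBiT3.1-C_WDR13:1-485 is a mammalian expression plasmid built on Promega's pBiT3.1-C backbone and encodes full-length, wild-type human WDR13 (residues M1–K485, a 1,455 bp insert) fused at its C terminus to a HiBiT tag through a flexible Gly/Ser linker. The sequenced plasmid is 5,783 nt. The open reading frame is driven by the CMV immediate-early enhancer and promoter, followed by a chimeric β-globin/immunoglobulin intron that supports efficient mRNA processing. A T7 promoter lies just upstream of the coding sequence and serves as the 5′ sequencing primer site. Transcripts terminate at an SV40 polyadenylation signal. The insert came from synthetic double-stranded DNA and was introduced by ligation-independent cloning between EcoRI and XhoI sites, both of which were retained.

In bacteria the plasmid replicates from a high-copy ColE1/pUC-type origin and is selected with kanamycin, via a neo (nptII) gene placed behind the bacterial EM7 promoter. A single loxP site sits just upstream of this cassette. The catalogue lists neomycin/G418 as the mammalian selectable marker, but the feature table also shows a blasticidin S deaminase cassette with an SV40 early promoter and a synthetic poly(A) signal. No eukaryotic promoter is annotated directly upstream of neo, so the record is not fully consistent on which drug selects in mammalian cells. The short "SET1" and large T antigen fragments are probably annotation artefacts rather than functional parts.

HiBiT is a small peptide that complements LgBiT to reconstitute NanoLuc luciferase, allowing luminescent quantification of the tagged protein. The associated work evaluates the ligandability of WD40-repeat proteins, which suggests use in cellular assays of WDR13 abundance or ligand engagement, although the record does not name a specific assay.
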