Addgene plasmid #211162: pBiT3.1-C_WDR13:1-485
Purpose: Mammalian expression of full-length human WDR13. C-terminal HiBiT tag.
Depositing lab: Cheryl Arrowsmith. Publication: A Target Class Ligandability Evaluation of WD40 Repeat-Containing Proteins. Ackloo S, Li F, Szewczyk M, Seitova A, Loppnau P, Zeng H, Xu J, Ahmad S, Arnautova YA, Baghaie AJ, Beldar S, Bolotokova A, Centrella PA, Chau I, Clark MA, Cuozzo JW, Dehghani-Tafti S, Disch JS, Dong A, Dumas A, Feng JA, Ghiabi P, Gibson E, Gilmer J, Goldman B, Green SR, Guie MA, Guilinger JP, Harms N, Herasymenko O, Houliston S, Hutchinson A, Kearnes S, Keefe AD, Kimani SW, Kramer T, Kutera M, Kwak HA, Lento C, Li Y, Liu J, Loup J, Machado RAC, Mulhern CJ, Perveen S, Righetto GL, Riley P, Shrestha S, Sigel EA, Silva M, Sintchak MD, Slakman BL, Taylor RD, Thompson J, Torng W, Underkoffler C, von Rechenberg M, Walsh RT, Watson I, Wilson DJ, Wolf E, Yadav M, Yazdi AK, Zhang J, Zhang Y, Santhakumar V, Edwards AM, Barsyte-Lovejoy D, Schapira M, Brown PJ, Halabelian L, Arrowsmith CH. J Med Chem. 2025 Jan 23;68(2):1092-1112. doi: 10.1021/acs.jmedchem.4c02010. Epub 2024 Nov 4. PubMed 39495097.
Backbone
  Vector backbone: pBiT3.1-C
  Backbone manufacturer: Promega
  Vector type: Mammalian Expression
  Selectable markers: Neomycin (select with G418)
Growth in bacteria
  Bacterial resistance: Kanamycin, 50 μg/mL
  Growth temperature: 37°C
  Growth strain: DH5alpha
  Copy number: High Copy
Gene/Insert
  Gene/Insert name: WDR13:M1-K485
  Species: H. sapiens (human)
  Insert size (bp): 1455
  Mutation: wild type
  Entrez Gene: WDR13 (a.k.a. MG21, FLJ20563, DKFZp779C2057)
  Promoter: CMV
  Tag / fusion protein: GSSGGSSGVSGWRLFKKIS (C terminal on insert)
  Cloning method: Ligation Independent Cloning
  Sequencing primers: 5′ T7; 3′ TTGCTCAGCGGTGGCAGCAG
Resource information
  A portion of this plasmid was derived from a plasmid made by: Integrated DNA Technologies (Synthetic dsDNA)
Terms and licenses: Academic/Nonprofit Terms; Industry Terms: Not Available to Industry
Depositor comments: 5' Cloning Site: EcoR1 (not destroyed), 3' Cloning Site: Xho1 (not destroyed).
How to cite: pBiT3.1-C_WDR13:1-485 was a gift from Cheryl Arrowsmith (Addgene plasmid # 211162 ; http://n2t.net/addgene:211162 ; RRID:Addgene_211162)
