>Addgene plasmid #211162 | pBiT3.1-C_WDR13:1-485 | depositor partial sequence | sequence record 411802 | Insert sequence
ATGGCCGCGGTGTGGCAGCAAGTCTTAGCGGTGGACGCCAGATATAATGCGTATCGCACACCGACTTTTC
CCCAATTTCGTACGCAATATATCAGGCGTCGCTCACAGCTCCTGAGGGAAAATGCAAAGGCGGGACATCC
GCCAGCACTCAGGAGACAATACCTCAGGTTGCGCGGTCAACTTTTGGGTCAACGCTACGGTCCGCTGTCT
GAGCCGGGATCGGCGCGCGCTTATTCTAATTCAATCGTCCGCTCGAGTAGGACCACGTTGGATCGTATGG
AGGATTTCGAGGATGACCCGAGGGCTTTGGGTGCGCGTGGACACCGTCGTTCGGTTTCCCGCGGTTCATA
CCAATTGCAAGCTCAAATGAACAGAGCCGTCTATGAGGATAGGCCCCCCGGCTCGGTTGTTCCCACTTCG
GCTGCGGAAGCGAGTCGTGCGATGGCTGGTGACACGTCGTTGTCAGAAAACTACGCCTTTGCGGGTATGT
ATCACGTTTTCGACCAACATGTAGATGAGGCAGTTCCCCGTGTGAGATTTGCCAACGACGACAGACACCG
CCTTGCGTGTTGTTCTCTTGATGGTTCGATAAGCCTCTGCCAATTGGTTCCAGCTCCTCCCACTGTACTC
AGGGTACTCAGAGGTCATACGAGAGGTGTCTCCGACTTTGCATGGTCTCTTTCTAACGATATCCTTGTTT
CAACGTCGCTCGATGCTACTATGCGTATATGGGCTTCAGAGGACGGCAGATGCATTCGTGAGATCCCCGA
CCCGGATTCAGCCGAGCTTCTGTGCTGCACCTTTCAACCCGTCAACAATAATCTTACGGTCGTAGGCAAC
GCCAAACATAATGTACATGTTATGAACATTTCGACAGGTAAGAAAGTTAAGGGAGGCTCCTCTAAGCTCA
CTGGTCGTGTACTCGCCCTGTCGTTCGACGCCCCTGGACGTCTTCTCTGGGCCGGCGACGACCGCGGATC
GGTGTTTAGCTTTCTCTTTGATATGGCCACCGGCAAATTGACCAAGGCTAAGAGACTTGTGGTTCACGAG
GGTTCACCAGTCACGAGTATAAGCGCGAGATCCTGGGTCTCCAGAGAGGCAAGGGACCCGTCACTTCTGA
TTAACGCGTGCCTGAATAAATTGCTCCTTTATAGGGTGGTAGACAATGAGGGCACGTTGCAGTTGAAGCG
TTCCTTTCCTATCGAGCAGAGCTCACATCCCGTGCGCTCGATCTTTTGCCCCCTTATGTCGTTTCGTCAA
GGAGCCTGCGTGGTGACAGGTTCGGAAGATATGTGCGTCCATTTCTTCGATGTTGAGCGCGCAGCAAAAG
CGGCGGTGAATAAGCTGCAAGGCCACAGTGCTCCCGTACTGGACGTGTCGTTCAATTGCGATGAGTCGCT
CTTGGCGAGTTCGGACGCCAGTGGTATGGTCATCGTCTGGAGGCGGGAGCAGAAG
